>Addgene plasmid #193457 | vHB178 | addgene full sequence | sequence record 381948 | Addgene NGS Result
AGATCTATATGCAACCCTGTGACGAGAGACAGGGAGTGCTGTTAGAGAAGAGCGCACATTCAGCGCTCAA
GTGGTCTTGCGTTTGGTGTCAGCACGAGGTGCGCCAGACCCAGGTCGCACGCAGGCCCCTCAGCGCGGTC
GCCGTGTGTTGGTATTGTGTGCCTGAGTGATGCGGAATGCGTTCTGCTTGTAGGCGTACGAGACCGACGC
CAGGCGGCCTGTCGTGCTGGGCTCGTCCGCGGCAGGCTCTGTAGGGCTGGCGCGGAGTGGGCGATCGTCC
TCCCGCCGCGAGGAAACAGCAACGGACAGGCTTCATTGCCACCTCATCGCCGCTTTCGCGCTCGAGGCCA
GGGCGTGGCGAGCAGGTAAGAATCTGAGAAGTTGAATTGTGAATTAACACAAAGAAGACGAACGAACCCG
CCGTGGTATGGAAGAAGGCCACCTCAACCAATCTCAAGATCACCTCCTAATCGTCCAACCCGGCCTACAA
TCGCGCACATCAGCACTCGATCTCGCACTTCGGTCCGTTTGGCCCTCGAGCCAAAGCCAAGCAGTTTTCC
AGGCACCGTTGAAGTGCGAATAGATGAAATTTCCGGTCTACCCCAATGACATGGCGTTTTGTCACAACAC
ATGGCGCTGTGCTGGTGGTCTCGGTGGGGCCTATTTATTTGGAGTTGTTTGCTTGCTCTCTTTCATCTTT
GTCTTCCTACACAGCAGCAAACACCACTCTCTCACTAAGACATATGGCCTCCTCCGAGGACGTCATCAAG
GAGTTCATGCGCTTCAAGGTGCGCATGGAGGGCTCCGTGAACGGCCACGAGTTCGAGATCGAGGGCGAGG
GCGAGGGCCGCCCCTACGAGGGCACCCAGACCGCCAAGCTGAAGGTGACCAAGGGCGGCCCCCTGCCCTT
CGCCTGGGACATCCTGTCCCCTCAGTTCCAGTACGGCTCCAAGGCCTACGTGAAGCACCCCGCCGACATC
CCCGACTACTTGAAGCTGTCCTTCCCCGAGGGCTTCAAGTGGGAGCGCGTGATGAACTTCGAGGACGGCG
GCGTGGTGACCGTGACCCAGGACTCCTCCCTGCAGGACGGCGAGTTCATCTACAAGGTGAAGCTGCGCGG
CACCAACTTCCCCTCCGACGGCCCCGTAATGCAGAAGAAGACCATGGGCTGGGAGGCCTCCACCGAGCGG
ATGTACCCCGAGGACGGCGCCCTGAAGGGCGAGATCAAGATGAGGCTGAAGCTGAAGGACGGCGGCCACT
ACGACGCCGAGGTCAAGACCACCTACATGGCCAAGAAGCCCGTGCAGCTGCCCGGCGCCTACAAGACCGA
CATCAAGCTGGACATCACCTCCCACAACGAGGACTACACCATCGTGGAACAGTACGAGCGCGCCGAGGGC
CGCCACTCCACCGGCGCCTAATCTAGAGTCGACCCAACAACAACAATTGCATTCATTTTATGTTTCAGGT
TCAGGGGGAGATGTGGGAGGTTTTTTAAAGCAAGTAAAACCTCTACAAATGTGGTAAAATCCGATAAGGA
TCGATCCGGGCTGGCGTAATAGCGAAGAGGCCCGCACCGATCGCCCTTCCCAACAGTTGCGCAGCCTGAA
TGGCGAATGG
[124 nt withheld, positions 1621-1744]
C
[91 nt withheld, positions 1746-1836]
A
[49 nt withheld, positions 1838-1886]
CCTTTGACGTTGGAGTCCACGTTCTTT
[37 nt withheld, positions 1914-1950]
ACCCTATCTCGGTCTATTCTTTTGATTTATAAGGGATTTTGCCGATTTCGGCCTATTGGTTAAAAAATGA
GCTGATTTAACAAAAATTTAACGCGAATTTTAACAAAATATTAACGCTTACAATTTCCTGATGCGGTATT
TTCTCCTTACGCATCTGTGCGGTATTTCACACCGCATACGCGGATCTGCGCAGCACCATGGCCTGAAATA
ACCTCTGAAAGAGGAACTTGGTTAGGTACCTTCTGAGGCGGAAAGAACCAGCTGTGGAATGTGTGTCAGT
TAGGGTGTGGAAAGTCCCCAGGCTCCCCAGCAGGCAGAAGTATGCAAAGCATGCATCTCAATTAGTCAGC
AACCAGGTGTGGAAAGTCCCCAGGCTCCCCAGCAGGCAGAAGTATGCAAAGCATGCATCTCAATTAGTCA
GCAACCATAGTCCCGCCCCTAACTCCGCCCATCCCGCCCCTAACTCCGCCCAGTTCCGCCCATTCTCCGC
CCCATGGCTGACTAATTTTTTTTATTTATGCAGAGGCCGAGGCCGCCTCGGCCTCTGAGCTATTCCAGAA
GTAGTGAGGAGGCTTTTTTGGAGGATCAAACGACGCCTTGCAACAAGCTGAGAAAAAACCAGGATCGGCA
AGGAAGGATTTTCAACGGAAACGTTGGCATCACCGGGTATAAAAAGGGGCCAATTTTTTTGTTGATTTGT
TGCGCGAATTCTACCCATACGATGTTCCTGACTATGCGGGCTATCCGTATGACGTCCCGGACTATGCAGG
TTCCTATCCATATGACGTTCCAGATTACGCTTAACTCTTGTTCTTATTTTCTCAATAGGAAAAGAAGACG
GGATTATTGCTTTACCTATAATTATAGCGCCCGAACTAAGCGCCCGGAAAAAGGCTTAGTTGACGAGGAT
GGAGGTTATCGAATTTTCGGCGGATGCCTCCCGGCTGAGTGTGCAGATCACAGCCGTAAGGATTTCTTCA
AACCAAGGGGGTGACTCCTTGAACAAAGAGAAATCACATGATCTTCCAAAAAACATGTAGGAGGGGACGA
TTGAAAGTCCCCTTGAAATTTGACTTTCTTCGTCTCCTTTTACAATCTTAGGAGGAAGAAAAATAATTCT
CTTTGCCTCGTCTTTTTCTGTCTGTCTTTGTGCCAAAAACTCGTGTTCCGTTTTTTCTTGTGCGCGGTCG
CTCTCGGGCCGATCCGCAGAGGCAGCGCGAGTCGCGCAATAATCAAAAAAAAAAGAAGGAGAACAAGAAA
AAAAAGCGGCAACGTAGCGCACAAACTGGATTTTTTATGATTGAGCACAAGCCGCATGAGACTTTTTGAT
CGCAAGGCAGCATTGGACGGGACGATGTCGCCGCCACCAGGGCGACGGGAGTCGCCCAAAAATCGGCAAA
CGAGGACGGCCCGACGGGAGCGAGCCTCAAGCTTCGGCTCTGCAGTTGATCTCTTGCGTCTGCGGTTTTT
CTCCTAGCGACCTTGTTGGGCCGAGGGAAAAAAATAGTCGGGCCGCTGGTGGCTCTCTGGGTCAGCGCGG
AGAGGAAATAGACAAGAAAATAAATTAAAAAAAGACCAAACAAATCGTGCCGATGGTGCGAGAAAAAGGG
AGGCCACAACGCCTTGGCCTCTTCTCTTTCGTTTTCCCTCTGCGCGGTGCGGCGCTGGGCGGGGCGCGTG
GGTCCAAAAAAAAAAGGACGACACACACACACAAAAAATACGAACAAAAAATCTACGACGAATAGAAGGC
CCCGGTTCGAGGCCGGCCCGAAAGGAGGCACCCCAATGGCGCCCAACGGCGGGGCACGCCGAAACGACCT
GCCGTCGCCGGCCAATGCCCTACCGTAAACAAAAAAAGAACACAAGCGTCTTCAAAAAAAGACGATTGGT
TGCATGCTTTGATAAATAGATCGGACCTCGCATCGTCAAACCGTATCGACAACAGCAACCAACACACTCT
CGACAACAACAACAACAACAATAACCGCAACCGCAACCATCATCAGCTTGATTCTTCTGACACAACAGTC
TCGAACTTAAGGCTAGAGCCACCGATATCATGGGTACCACTCTTGACGACACGGCTTACCGGTACCGCAC
CAGTGTCCCGGGGGACGCCGAGGCCATCGAGGCACTGGATGGGTCCTTCACCACCGACACCGTCTTCCGC
GTCACCGCCACCGGGGACGGCTTCACCCTGCGGGAGGTGCCGGTGGACCCGCCCCTGACCAAGGTGTTCC
CCGACGACGAATCGGACGACGAATCGGACGACGGGGAGGACGGCGACCCGGACTCTCGGACGTTCGTCGC
GTACGGGGACGACGGCGACCTGGCGGGCTTCGTGGTCGTCTCGTACTCCGGCTGGAACCGCCGGCTGACC
GTCGAGGACATCGAGGTCGCCCCGGAGCACCGGGGGCACGGGGTCGGGCGCGCGTTGATGGGGCTCGCGA
CGGAGTTCGCCCGCGAGCGGGGTGCCGGGCACCTCTGGCTGGAGGTCACCAACGTCAACGCACCGGCGAT
CCACGCGTACCGGCGGATGGGGTTCACCCTCTGCGGCCTGGACACCGCCCTGTACGACGGCACCGCCTCG
GACGGCGAGCAGGCGCTCTACATGAGCATGCCCTGCCCCTAATAAGCGGCGCCGTGCCGCCTGTCTGTTT
TCTCTATCTCCTTTTTGCAGTTCATGCGTGTGGACGCGCAACTTTTTTCAATGCAAGGACCACAACAGGC
AATAAAAAACATAAAAACACAAAATGTCTCTAAGGCACAGCGGCCGCGATATCGCGGGACTCTGGGGTTC
GAAATGACCGACCAAGCGACGCCCAACCTGCCATCACGATGGCCGCAATAAAATATCTTTATTTTCATTA
CATCTGTGTGTTGGTTTTTTGTGTGAATCGATAGCGATAAGGATCCGCGTATGGTGCACTCTCAGTACAA
TCTGCTCTGATGCCGCATAGTTAAGCCAGCCCCGACACCCGCCAACACCCGCTGACGCGCCCTGACGGGC
TTGTCTGCTCCCGGCATCCGCTTACAGACAAGCTGTGACCGTCTCCGGGAGCTGCATGTGTCAGAGGTTT
TCACCGTCATCACCGAAACGCGCGAGACGAAAGGGCCTCGTGATACGCCTATTTTTATAGGTTAATGTCA
TGATAATAATGGTTTCTTAGACGTCAGGTGGCACTTTTCGGGGAAATGTGCGCGGAACCCCTATTTGTTT
ATTTTTCTAAATACATTCAAATATGTATCCGCTCATGAGACAATAACCCTGATAAATGCTTCAATAATAT
TGAAAAAGGAAGAGTATGAGTATTCAACATTTCCGTGTCGCCCTTATTCCCTTTTTTGCGGCATTTTGCC
TTCCTGTTTTTGCTCACCCAGAAACGCTGGTGAAAGTAAAAGATGCTGAAGATCAGTTGGGTGCACGAGT
GGGTTACATCGAACTGGATCTCAACAGCGGTAAGATCCTTGAGAGTTTTCGCCCCGAAGAACGTTTTCCA
ATGATGAGCACTTTTAAAGTTCTGCTATGTGGCGCGGTATTATCCCGTATTGACGCCGGGCAAGAGCAAC
TCGGTCGCCGCATACACTATTCTCAGAATGACTTGGTTGAGTACTCACCAGTCACAGAAAAGCATCTTAC
GGATGGCATGACAGTAAGAGAATTATGCAGTGCTGCCATAACCATGAGTGATAACACTGCGGCCAACTTA
CTTCTGACAACGATCGGAGGACCGAAGGAGCTAACCGCTTTTTTGCACAACATGGGGGATCATGTAACTC
GCCTTGATCGTTGGGAACCGGAGCTGAATGAAGCCATACCAAACGACGAGCGTGACACCACGATGCCTGT
AGCAATGGCAACAACGTTGCGCAAACTATTAACTGGCGAACTACTTACTCTAGCTTCCCGGCAACAATTA
ATAGACTGGATGGAGGCGGATAAAGTTGCAGGACCACTTCTGCGCTCGGCCCTTCCGGCTGGCTGGTTTA
TTGCTGATAAATCTGGAGCCGGTGAGCGTGGGTCTCGCGGTATCATTGCAGCACTGGGGCCAGATGGTAA
GCCCTCCCGTATCGTAGTTATCTACACGACGGGGAGTCAGGCAACTATGGATGAACGAAATAGACAGATC
GCTGAGATAGGTGCCTCACTGATTAAGCATTGGTAACTGTCAGACCAAGTTTACTCATATATACTTTAGA
TTGATTTAAAACTTCATTTTTAATTTAAAAGGATCTAGGTGAAGATCCTTTTTGATAATCTCATGACCAA
AATCCCTTAACGTGAGTTTTCGTTCCACTGAGCGTCAGACCCCGTAGAAAAGATCAAAGGATCTTCTTGA
GATCCTTTTTTTCTGCGCGTAATCTGCTGCTTGCAAACAAAAAAACCACCGCTACCAGCGGTGGTTTGTT
TGCCGGATCAAGAGCTACCAACTCTTTTTCCGAAGGTAACTGGCTTCAGCAGAGCGCAGATACCAAATAC
TGTTCTTCTAGTGTAGCCGTAGTTAGGCCACCACTTCAAGAACTCTGTAGCACCGCCTACATACCTCGCT
CTGCTAATCCTGTTACCAGTGGCTGCTGCCAGTGGCGATAAGTCGTGTCTTACCGGGTTGGACTCAAGAC
GATAGTTACCGGATAAGGCGCAGCGGTCGGGCTGAACGGGGGGTTCGTGCACACAGCCCAGCTTGGAGCG
AACGACCTACACCGAACTGAGATACCTACAGCGTGAGCTATGAGAAAGCGCCACGCTTCCCGAAGGGAGA
AAGGCGGACAGGTATCCGGTAAGCGGCAGGGTCGGAACAGGAGAGCGCACGAGGGAGCTTCCAGGGGGAA
ACGCCTGGTATCTTTATAGTCCTGTCGGGTTTCGCCACCTCTGACTTGAGCGTCGATTTTTGTGATGCTC
GTCAGGGGGGCGGAGCCTATGGAAAAACGCCAGCAACGCGGCCTTTTTACGGTTCCTGGCCTTTTGCTGG
CCTTTTGCTCACATGGCTCGAC
Features (pLannotate 1.2.2; 15 found; start..end, strand, type, name):
    744..1421    +  CDS            mRFP1: monomeric derivative of DsRed (Campbell et al., 2002) mammalian codon-optimized
   1458..1526    -  CDS            large T antigen (fragment): large T antigen from SV40 (simian virus 40)
   1550..1617    +  CDS            lacZα (fragment): LacZα fragment of β-galactosidase; lacZ fragment
   1621..2049    +  rep_origin     f1 ori (sequence partly withheld): f1 bacteriophage origin of replication; arrow indicates direction of (+) strand synthesis
   2077..2128    -  misc_feature   bom (fragment): basis of mobility region from pBR322
   2234..2531    +  promoter       SV40 promoter: SV40 enhancer and early promoter
   2662..2751    +  CDS            3xHA: three tandem HA epitope tags
   2804..2974    +  ncRNA          glmS: Accession: RF00234 - glmS glucosamine-6-phosphate activated ribozyme
   4016..4580    +  CDS            NrsR (fragment): nourseothricin acetyltransferase; Streptomyces noursei nat1; confers resistance to nourseothricin
   4797..4845    +  polyA_signal   poly(A) signal: synthetic polyadenylation signal
   4865..4919    -  misc_feature   bom (fragment): basis of mobility region from pBR322
   5021..5056    -  CDS            rop (fragment): Rop protein, which maintains plasmids at low copy number; rop
   5151..5255    +  promoter       AmpR promoter: bla
   5256..6116    +  CDS            AmpR: β-lactamase; bla; confers resistance to ampicillin, carbenicillin, and related antibiotics
   6287..6875    +  rep_origin     ori: high-copy-number ColE1/pMB1/pBR322/pUC origin of replication
