[The description below was written by a language model from this plasmid's Addgene catalogue record and pLannotate feature annotations shown in this document.]
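Description:
vHB178 is a 6.9 kb tagging plasmid built on the vHB66 backbone and intended for adding a 3xHA epitope tag to endogenous genes of the giant viruses pandoravirus and mollivirus. In bacteria it is maintained through a high-copy ColE1/pUC-type origin and selected with ampicillin via the bla gene and its own promoter. An f1 phage origin is also present, along with short fragments of lacZα, bom and rop that appear to be leftovers from ancestral cloning vectors.

The synthetic insert, introduced by Gibson assembly, is a triple HA epitope coding sequence. The record lists no promoter for it, which fits a design in which the tag is recombined in frame with a viral gene and expressed from that gene's native regulatory sequences. The annotation places a glmS ribozyme just downstream of the tag. This glucosamine-6-phosphate-responsive self-cleaving element is commonly used to destabilise a transcript conditionally, but the record does not say whether it is used that way here. Further downstream lies a nourseothricin acetyltransferase gene (annotated as a near-complete fragment) followed by a synthetic polyadenylation signal, providing the nourseothricin marker listed for selecting recombinant viruses. The promoter driving this marker is not identified in the feature table.

The annotation also detects an mRFP1 coding sequence, an SV40 early promoter/enhancer and a small SV40 large T antigen fragment. Their role in this construct is not explained by the catalogue fields. No homology arms are annotated or described, so users would presumably have to add target-specific sequences. The associated work concerns genetic manipulation of pandoravirus using CRISPR/Cas9.
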