Addgene plasmid #193457: vHB178
Purpose: 3xHA endogenous tagging of pandoravirus/mollivirus genes
Depositing lab: Chantal Abergel. Depositing organization: CNRS UMR 7256, Laboratoire Information Genomique et Structurale. Publication: Evolution of giant pandoravirus revealed by CRISPR/Cas9. Bisio H, Legendre M, Giry C, Philippe N, Alempic JM, Jeudy S, Abergel C. Nat Commun. 2023 Jan 26;14(1):428. doi: 10.1038/s41467-023-36145-4. PubMed 36702819.
Backbone
  Vector backbone: vHB66
  Vector type: Pandoravirus/mollivirus Expression
  Selectable markers: nourseothricin
Growth in bacteria
  Bacterial resistance: Ampicillin, 100 μg/mL
  Growth temperature: 37°C
  Growth strain: DH5alpha
  Copy number: Unknown
Gene/Insert
  Gene/Insert name: 3xHA
  Species: Synthetic
  Promoter: ----
  Cloning method: Gibson Cloning
  Sequencing primers: 5′ TTTGTTGCGCGAATTcTACCCATACGATGTTCCTGAC; 3′ aaaatAAGAACAAGAGTTAAGCGTAATCTGGAACGTC
Terms and licenses: Academic/Nonprofit Terms; Industry Terms: Not Available to Industry
How to cite: vHB178 was a gift from Chantal Abergel (Addgene plasmid # 193457 ; http://n2t.net/addgene:193457 ; RRID:Addgene_193457)
